>Addgene plasmid #115252 | NODAL-MYC-DYK-N72A-N199A | depositor full sequence | sequence record 217104 | Full Sequence
AACAAAATATTAACGCTTACAATTTCCATTCGCCATTCAGGCTGCGCAACTGTTGGGAAGGGCGATCGGT
GCGGGCCTCTTCGCTATTACGCCAGCTGGCGAAAGGGGGATGTGCTGCAAGGCGATTAAGTTGGGTAACG
CCAGGGTTTTCCCAGTCACGACGTTGTAAAACGACGGCCAGTGCCAAGCTGATCTATACATTGAATCAAT
ATTGGCAATTAGCCATATTAGTCATTGGTTATATAGCATAAATCAATATTGGCTATTGGCCATTGCATAC
GTTGTATCTATATCATAATATGTACATTTATATTGGCTCATGTCCAATATGACCGCCATGTTGACATTGA
TTATTGACTAGTTATTAATAGTAATCAATTACGGGGTCATTAGTTCATAGCCCATATATGGAGTTCCGCG
TTACATAACTTACGGTAAATGGCCCGCCTGGCTGACCGCCCAACGACCCCCGCCCATTGACGTCAATAAT
GACGTATGTTCCCATAGTAACGCCAATAGGGACTTTCCATTGACGTCAATGGGTGGAGTATTTACGGTAA
ACTGCCCACTTGGCAGTACATCAAGTGTATCATATGCCAAGTCCGCCCCCTATTGACGTCAATGACGGTA
AATGGCCCGCCTGGCATTATGCCCAGTACATGACCTTACGGGACTTTCCTACTTGGCAGTACATCTACGT
ATTAGTCATCGCTATTACCATGGTGATGCGGTTTTGGCAGTACACCAATGGGCGTGGATAGCGGTTTGAC
TCACGGGGATTTCCAAGTCTCCACCCCATTGACGTCAATGGGAGTTTGTTTTGGCACCAAAATCAACGGG
ACTTTCCAAAATGTCGTAATAACCCCGCCCCGTTGACGCAAATGGGCGGTAGGCGTGTACGGTGGGAGGT
CTATATAAGCAGAGCTCGTTTAGTGAACCGTCAGAATTTTGTAATACGACTCACTATAGGGCGGCCGGGA
ATTCATCGACTGGATCCGGTACCGAGGAGATCTGCCGCCGCGATCGCCATGCACGCCCACTGCCTGCCCT
TCCTTCTGCACGCCTGGTGGGCCCTACTCCAGGCGGGTGCTGCGACGGTGGCCACTGCGCTCCTGCGTAC
GCGGGGGCAGCCCTCGTCGCCATCCCCTCTGGCGTACATGCTGAGCCTCTACCGCGACCCGCTGCCGAGG
GCAGACATCATCCGCAGCCTACAGGCAGAAGATGTGGCAGTGGATGGGCAGGCCTGGACGTTTGCTTTTG
ACTTCTCCTTCCTGAGCCAACAAGAGGATCTGGCATGGGCTGAGCTCCGGCTGCAGCTGTCCAGCCCTGT
GGACCTCCCCACTGAGGGCTCACTTGCCATTGAGATTTTCCACCAGCCAAAGCCCGACACAGAGCAGGCT
TCAGACAGCTGCTTAGAGCGGTTTCAGATGGACCTATTCACTGTCACTTTGTCCCAGGTCACCTTTTCCT
TGGGCAGCATGGTTTTGGAGGTGACCAGGCCTCTCTCCAAGTGGCTGAAGCGCCCTGGGGCCCTGGAGAA
GCAGATGTCCAGGGTAGCTGGAGAGTGCTGGCCGCGGCCCCCCACACCGCCTGCCACCAATGTGCTCCTT
ATGCTCTACTCCGCCCTCTCGCAGGAGCAGAGGCAGCTGGGTGGGTCCACCTTGCTGTGGGAAGCCGAGA
GCTCCTGGCGGGCCCAGGAGGGACAGCTGTCCTGGGAGTGGGGCAAGAGGCACCGTCGACATCACTTGCC
AGACAGAAGTCAACTGTGTCGGAAGGTCAAGTTCCAGGTGGACTTCAACCTGATCGGATGGGGCTCCTGG
ATCATCTACCCCAAGCAGTACAACGCCTATCGCTGTGAGGGCGAGTGTCCTAATCCTGTTGGGGAGGAGT
TTCATCCGACCAACCATGCATACATCCAGAGTCTGCTGAAACGTTACCAGCCCCACCGAGTCCCTTCCAC
TTGTTGTGCCCCAGTGAAGACCAAGCCGCTGAGCATGCTGTATGTGGATAATGGCAGAGTGCTCCTAGAT
CACCATAAAGACATGATCGTGGAAGAATGTGGGTGCCTCACGCGTACGCGGCCGCTCGAGCAGAAACTCA
TCTCAGAAGAGGATCTGGCAGCAAATGATATCCTGGATTACAAGGATGACGACGATAAGGTTTAAACGGC
CGGCCGCGGTCATAGCTGTTTCCTGAACAGATCCCGGGTGGCATCCCTGTGACCCCTCCCCAGTGCCTCT
CCTGGCCCTGGAAGTTGCCACTCCAGTGCCCACCAGCCTTGTCCTAATAAAATTAAGTTGCATCATTTTG
TCTGACTAGGTGTCCTTCTATAATATTATGGGGTGGAGGGGGGTGGTATGGAGCAAGGGGCAAGTTGGGA
AGACAACCTGTAGGGCCTGCGGGGTCTATTGGGAACCAAGCTGGAGTGCAGTGGCACAATCTTGGCTCAC
TGCAATCTCCGCCTCCTGGGTTCAAGCGATTCTCCTGCCTCAGCCTCCCGAGTTGTTGGGATTCCAGGCA
TGCATGACCAGGCTCAGCTAATTTTTGTTTTTTTGGTAGAGACGGGGTTTCACCATATTGGCCAGGCTGG
TCTCCAACTCCTAATCTCAGGTGATCTACCCACCTTGGCCTCCCAAATTGCTGGGATTACAGGCGTGAAC
CACTGCTCCCTTCCCTGTCCTTCTGATTTTAAAATAACTATACCAGCAGGAGGACGTCCAGACACAGCAT
AGGCTACCTGGCCATGCCCAACCGGTGGGACATTTGAGTTGCTTGCTTGGCACTGTCCTCTCATGCGTTG
GGTCCACTCAGTAGATGCCTGTTGAATTGGGTACGCGGCCAGCGGCGAGCGGTATCAGCTCACTCAAAGG
CGGTAATACGGTTATCCACAGAATCAGGGGATAACGCAGGAAAGAACATGTGAGCAAAAGGCCAGCAAAA
GGCCAGGAACCGTAAAAAGGCCGCGTTGCTGGCGTTTTTCCATAGGCTCCGCCCCCCTGACGAGCATCAC
AAAAATCGACGCTCAAGTCAGAGGTGGCGAAACCCGACAGGACTATAAAGATACCAGGCGTTTCCCCCTG
GAAGCTCCCTCGTGCGCTCTCCTGTTCCGACCCTGCCGCTTACCGGATACCTGTCCGCCTTTCTCCCTTC
GGGAAGCGTGGCGCTTTCTCATAGCTCACGCTGTAGGTATCTCAGTTCGGTGTAGGTCGTTCGCTCCAAG
CTGGGCTGTGTGCACGAACCCCCCGTTCAGCCCGACCGCTGCGCCTTATCCGGTAACTATCGTCTTGAGT
CCAACCCGGTAAGACACGACTTATCGCCACTGGCAGCAGCCACTGGTAACAGGATTAGCAGAGCGAGGTA
TGTAGGCGGTGCTACAGAGTTCTTGAAGTGGTGGCCTAACTACGGCTACACTAGAAGAACAGTATTTGGT
ATCTGCGCTCTGCTGAAGCCAGTTACCTTCGGAAAAAGAGTTGGTAGCTCTTGATCCGGCAAACAAACCA
CCGCTGGTAGCGGTGGTTTTTTTGTTTGCAAGCAGCAGATTACGCGCAGAAAAAAAGGATCTCAAGAAGA
TCCTTTGATCTTTTCTACGGGGTCTGACGCTCAGTGGAACGAAAACTCACGTTAAGGGATTTTGGTCATG
AGATTATCAAAAAGGATCTTCACCTAGATCCTTTTAAATTAAAAATGAAGTTTTAAATCAATCTAAAGTA
TATATGAGTAACCTGAGGCTATGGCAGGGCCTGCCGCCCCGACGTTGGCTGCGAGCCCTGGGCCTTCACC
CGAACTTGGGGGGTGGGGTGGGGAAAAGGAAGAAACGCGGGCGTATTGGCCCCAATGGGGTCTCGGTGGG
GTATCGACAGAGTGCCAGCCCTGGGACCGAACCCCGCGTTTATGAACAAACGACCCAACACCGTGCGTTT
TATTCTGTCTTTTTATTGCCGTCATAGCGCGGGTTCCTTCCGGTATTGTCTCCTTCCGTGTTTCAGTTAG
CCTCCCCCTAGGGTGGGCGAAGAACTCCAGCATGAGATCCCCGCGCTGGAGGATCATCCAGCCGGCGTCC
CGGAAAACGATTCCGAAGCCCAACCTTTCATAGAAGGCGGCGGTGGAATCGAAATCTCGTGATGGCAGGT
TGGGCGTCGCTTGGTCGGTCATTTCGAACCCCAGAGTCCCGCTCAGAAGAACTCGTCAAGAAGGCGATAG
AAGGCGATGCGCTGCGAATCGGGAGCGGCGATACCGTAAAGCACGAGGAAGCGGTCAGCCCATTCGCCGC
CAAGCTCTTCAGCAATATCACGGGTAGCCAACGCTATGTCCTGATAGCGATCCGCCACACCCAGCCGGCC
ACAGTCGATGAATCCAGAAAAGCGGCCATTTTCCACCATGATATTCGGCAAGCAGGCATCGCCATGGGTC
ACGACGAGATCCTCGCCGTCGGGCATGCTCGCCTTGAGCCTGGCGAACAGTTCGGCTGGCGCGAGCCCCT
GATGCTCTTCGTCCAGATCATCCTGATCGACAAGACCGGCTTCCATCCGAGTACGTGCTCGCTCGATGCG
ATGTTTCGCTTGGTGGTCGAATGGGCAGGTAGCCGGATCAAGCGTATGCAGCCGCCGCATTGCATCAGCC
ATGATGGATACTTTCTCGGCAGGAGCAAGGTGAGATGACAGGAGATCCTGCCCCGGCACTTCGCCCAATA
GCAGCCAGTCCCTTCCCGCTTCAGTGACAACGTCGAGCACAGCTGCGCAAGGAACGCCCGTCGTGGCCAG
CCACGATAGCCGCGCTGCCTCGTCTTGCAGTTCATTCAGGGCACCGGACAGGTCGGTCTTGACAAAAAGA
ACCGGGCGCCCCTGCGCTGACAGCCGGAACACGGCGGCATCAGAGCAGCCGATTGTCTGTTGTGCCCAGT
CATAGCCGAATAGCCTCTCCACCCAAGCGGCCGGAGAACCTGCGTGCAATCCATCTTGTTCAATCATGCG
AAACGATCCTCATCCTGTCTCTTGATCGATCTTTGCAAAAGCCTAGGCCTCCAAAAAAGCCTCCTCACTA
CTTCTGGAATAGCTCAGAGGCCGAGGCGGCCTCGGCCTCTGCATAAATAAAAAAAATTAGTCAGCCATGG
GGCGGAGAATGGGCGGAACTGGGCGGAGTTAGGGGCGGGATGGGCGGAGTTAGGGGCGGGACTATGGTTG
CTGACTAATTGAGATGCATGCTTTGCATACTTCTGCCTGCTGGGGAGCCTGGGGACTTTCCACACCTGGT
TGCTGACTAATTGAGATGCATGCTTTGCATACTTCTGCCTGCTGGGGAGCCTGGGGACTTTCCACACCCT
AACTGACACACATTCCACAGCTGGTTCTTTCCGCCTCAGGACTCTTCCTTTTTCAATATTATTGAAGCAT
TTATCAGGGTTATTGTCTCATGAGCGGATACATATTTGAATGTATTTAGAAAAATAAACAAATAGGGGTT
CCGCGCACATTTCCCCGAAAAGTGCCACCTG
[124 nt withheld, positions 5492-5615]
C
[91 nt withheld, positions 5617-5707]
A
[49 nt withheld, positions 5709-5757]
CCTTTGACGTTGGAGTCCACGTTCTTT
[37 nt withheld, positions 5785-5821]
ACCCTATCTCGGTCTATTCTTTTGATTTATAAGGGATTTTGCCGATTTCGGCCTATTGGTTAAAAAATGA
GCTGATTTAACAAAAATTTAACGCGAATTTT
Features (pLannotate 1.2.2; 16 found; start..end, strand, type, name):
      1..25      +  rep_origin     M13 ori (fragment): M13 bacteriophage origin of replication; arrow indicates direction of (+) strand synthesis
     29..183     -  CDS            lacZα (fragment): LacZα fragment of β-galactosidase; lacZ fragment
    343..722     +  enhancer       CMV enhancer: human cytomegalovirus immediate early enhancer
    724..923     +  promoter       CMV promoter: human cytomegalovirus (CMV) immediate early promoter
    952..970     +  promoter       T7 promoter: promoter for bacteriophage T7 RNA polymerase
   1029..2069    +  CDS            NODAL: NODAL_HUMAN - Experimental evidence at protein level: Swiss-Prot protein existence level 1. Essential for mesoderm formation and axial patterning during embryonic development. From Homo sapiens (Human).
   2136..2160    +  CDS            3xFLAG (fragment): three tandem FLAG® epitope tags
   2206..2828    +  polyA_signal   hGH poly(A) signal: human growth hormone polyadenylation signal
   2977..3565    -  rep_origin     ori: high-copy-number ColE1/pMB1/pBR322/pUC origin of replication
   3787..3803    +  polyA_signal   bGH poly(A) signal (fragment): bovine growth hormone polyadenylation signal
   3894..3941    -  polyA_signal   HSV TK poly(A) signal: herpes simplex virus thymidine kinase polyadenylation signal (Cole and Stacy, 1985)
   4000..4152    -  CDS            ble (fragment): BLE_KLEPN - Experimental evidence at protein level: Swiss-Prot protein existence level 1. Binding protein with a strong affinity to the bleomycin family of antibiotics. Binds to CL990; an antimitotic-antibiotic compound. From Klebsiella pneumoniae.
   4173..4967    -  CDS            NeoR/KanR: aminoglycoside phosphotransferase from Tn5; aph(3')-II (or nptII); confers resistance to neomycin, kanamycin, and G418 (Geneticin®)
   5002..5359    -  promoter       SV40 promoter: SV40 enhancer and early promoter
   5361..5465    -  promoter       AmpR promoter: bla
   5492..5920    +  rep_origin     f1 ori (sequence partly withheld): f1 bacteriophage origin of replication; arrow indicates direction of (+) strand synthesis
