>Addgene plasmid #115252 | NODAL-MYC-DYK-N72A-N199A | addgene full sequence | sequence record 222234 | Addgene NGS Result
TATTAGTCATTGGTTATATAGCATAAATCAATATTGGCTATTGGCCATTGCATACGTTGTATCTATATCA
TAATATGTACATTTATATTGGCTCATGTCCAATATGACCGCCATGTTGACATTGATTATTGACTAGTTAT
TAATAGTAATCAATTACGGGGTCATTAGTTCATAGCCCATATATGGAGTTCCGCGTTACATAACTTACGG
TAAATGGCCCGCCTGGCTGACCGCCCAACGACCCCCGCCCATTGACGTCAATAATGACGTATGTTCCCAT
AGTAACGCCAATAGGGACTTTCCATTGACGTCAATGGGTGGAGTATTTACGGTAAACTGCCCACTTGGCA
GTACATCAAGTGTATCATATGCCAAGTCCGCCCCCTATTGACGTCAATGACGGTAAATGGCCCGCCTGGC
ATTATGCCCAGTACATGACCTTACGGGACTTTCCTACTTGGCAGTACATCTACGTATTAGTCATCGCTAT
TACCATGGTGATGCGGTTTTGGCAGTACACCAATGGGCGTGGATAGCGGTTTGACTCACGGGGATTTCCA
AGTCTCCACCCCATTGACGTCAATGGGAGTTTGTTTTGGCACCAAAATCAACGGGACTTTCCAAAATGTC
GTAATAACCCCGCCCCGTTGACGCAAATGGGCGGTAGGCGTGTACGGTGGGAGGTCTATATAAGCAGAGC
TCGTTTAGTGAACCGTCAGAATTTTGTAATACGACTCACTATAGGGCGGCCGGGAATTCGTCGACTGGAT
CCGGTACCGAGGAGATCTGCCGCCGCGATCGCCATGCACGCCCACTGCCTGCCCTTCCTTCTGCACGCCT
GGTGGGCCCTACTCCAGGCGGGTGCTGCGACGGTGGCCACTGCGCTCCTGCGTACGCGGGGGCAGCCCTC
GTCGCCATCCCCTCTGGCGTACATGCTGAGCCTCTACCGCGACCCGCTGCCGAGGGCAGACATCATCCGC
AGCCTACAGGCAGAAGATGTGGCAGTGGATGGGCAGGCCTGGACGTTTGCTTTTGACTTCTCCTTCCTGA
GCCAACAAGAGGATCTGGCATGGGCTGAGCTCCGGCTGCAGCTGTCCAGCCCTGTGGACCTCCCCACTGA
GGGCTCACTTGCCATTGAGATTTTCCACCAGCCAAAGCCCGACACAGAGCAGGCTTCAGACAGCTGCTTA
GAGCGGTTTCAGATGGACCTATTCACTGTCACTTTGTCCCAGGTCACCTTTTCCTTGGGCAGCATGGTTT
TGGAGGTGACCAGGCCTCTCTCCAAGTGGCTGAAGCGCCCTGGGGCCCTGGAGAAGCAGATGTCCAGGGT
AGCTGGAGAGTGCTGGCCGCGGCCCCCCACACCGCCTGCCACCAATGTGCTCCTTATGCTCTACTCCGCC
CTCTCGCAGGAGCAGAGGCAGCTGGGTGGGTCCACCTTGCTGTGGGAAGCCGAGAGCTCCTGGCGGGCCC
AGGAGGGACAGCTGTCCTGGGAGTGGGGCAAGAGGCACCGTCGACATCACTTGCCAGACAGAAGTCAACT
GTGTCGGAAGGTCAAGTTCCAGGTGGACTTCAACCTGATCGGATGGGGCTCCTGGATCATCTACCCCAAG
CAGTACAACGCCTATCGCTGTGAGGGCGAGTGTCCTAATCCTGTTGGGGAGGAGTTTCATCCGACCAACC
ATGCATACATCCAGAGTCTGCTGAAACGTTACCAGCCCCACCGAGTCCCTTCCACTTGTTGTGCCCCAGT
GAAGACCAAGCCGCTGAGCATGCTGTATGTGGATAATGGCAGAGTGCTCCTAGATCACCATAAAGACATG
ATCGTGGAAGAATGTGGGTGCCTCACGCGTACGCGGCCGCTCGAGCAGAAACTCATCTCAGAAGAGGATC
TGGCAGCAAATGATATCCTGGATTACAAGGATGACGACGATAAGGTTTAAACGGCCGGCCGCGGTCATAG
CTGTTTCCTGAACAGATCCCGGGTGGCATCCCTGTGACCCCTCCCCAGTGCCTCTCCTGGCCCTGGAAGT
TGCCACTCCAGTGCCCACCAGCCTTGTCCTAATAAAATTAAGTTGCATCATTTTGTCTGACTAGGTGTCC
TTCTATAATATTATGGGGTGGAGGGGGGTGGTATGGAGCAAGGGGCAAGTTGGGAAGACAACCTGTAGGG
CCTGCGGGGTCTATTGGGAACCAAGCTGGAGTGCAGTGGCACAATCTTGGCTCACTGCAATCTCCGCCTC
CTGGGTTCAAGCGATTCTCCTGCCTCAGCCTCCCGAGTTGTTGGGATTCCAGGCATGCATGACCAGGCTC
AGCTAATTTTTGTTTTTTTGGTAGAGACGGGGTTTCACCATATTGGCCAGGCTGGTCTCCAACTCCTAAT
CTCAGGTGATCTACCCACCTTGGCCTCCCAAATTGCTGGGATTACAGGCGTGAACCACTGCTCCCTTCCC
TGTCCTTCTGATTTTAAAATAACTATACCAGCAGGAGGACGTCCAGACACAGCATAGGCTACCTGGCCAT
GCCCAACCGGTGGGACATTTGAGTTGCTTGCTTGGCACTGTCCTCTCATGCGTTGGGTCCACTCAGTAGA
TGCCTGTTGAATTGGGTACGCGGCCAGCGGCGAGCGGTATCAGCTCACTCAAAGGCGGTAATACGGTTAT
CCACAGAATCAGGGGATAACGCAGGAAAGAACATGTGAGCAAAAGGCCAGCAAAAGGCCAGGAACCGTAA
AAAGGCCGCGTTGCTGGCGTTTTTCCATAGGCTCCGCCCCCCTGACGAGCATCACAAAAATCGACGCTCA
AGTCAGAGGTGGCGAAACCCGACAGGACTATAAAGATACCAGGCGTTTCCCCCTGGAAGCTCCCTCGTGC
GCTCTCCTGTTCCGACCCTGCCGCTTACCGGATACCTGTCCGCCTTTCTCCCTTCGGGAAGCGTGGCGCT
TTCTCATAGCTCACGCTGTAGGTATCTCAGTTCGGTGTAGGTCGTTCGCTCCAAGCTGGGCTGTGTGCAC
GAACCCCCCGTTCAGCCCGACCGCTGCGCCTTATCCGGTAACTATCGTCTTGAGTCCAACCCGGTAAGAC
ACGACTTATCGCCACTGGCAGCAGCCACTGGTAACAGGATTAGCAGAGCGAGGTATGTAGGCGGTGCTAC
AGAGTTCTTGAAGTGGTGGCCTAACTACGGCTACACTAGAAGAACAGTATTTGGTATCTGCGCTCTGCTG
AAGCCAGTTACCTTCGGAAAAAGAGTTGGTAGCTCTTGATCCGGCAAACAAACCACCGCTGGTAGCGGTG
GTTTTTTTGTTTGCAAGCAGCAGATTACGCGCAGAAAAAAAGGATCTCAAGAAGATCCTTTGATCTTTTC
TACGGGGTCTGACGCTCAGTGGAACGAAAACTCACGTTAAGGGATTTTGGTCATGAGATTATCAAAAAGG
ATCTTCACCTAGATCCTTTTAAATTAAAAATGAAGTTTTAAATCAATCTAAAGTATATATGAGTAACCTG
AGGCTATGGCAGGGCCTGCCGCCCCGACGTTGGCTGCGAGCCCTGGGCCTTCACCCGAACTTGGGGGGTG
GGGTGGGGAAAAGGAAGAAACGCGGGCGTATTGGCCCCAATGGGGTCTCGGTGGGGTATCGACAGAGTGC
CAGCCCTGGGACCGAACCCCGCGTTTATGAACAAACGACCCAACACCGTGCGTTTTATTCTGTCTTTTTA
TTGCCGTCATAGCGCGGGTTCCTTCCGGTATTGTCTCCTTCCGTGTTTCAGTTAGCCTCCCCCTAGGGTG
GGCGAAGAACTCCAGCATGAGATCCCCGCGCTGGAGGATCATCCAGCCGGCGTCCCGGAAAACGATTCCG
AAGCCCAACCTTTCATAGAAGGCGGCGGTGGAATCGAAATCTCGTGATGGCAGGTTGGGCGTCGCTTGGT
CGGTCATTTCGAACCCCAGAGTCCCGCTCAGAAGAACTCGTCAAGAAGGCGATAGAAGGCGATGCGCTGC
GAATCGGGAGCGGCGATACCGTAAAGCACGAGGAAGCGGTCAGCCCATTCGCCGCCAAGCTCTTCAGCAA
TATCACGGGTAGCCAACGCTATGTCCTGATAGCGATCCGCCACACCCAGCCGGCCACAGTCGATGAATCC
AGAAAAGCGGCCATTTTCCACCATGATATTCGGCAAGCAGGCATCGCCATGGGTCACGACGAGATCCTCG
CCGTCGGGCATGCTCGCCTTGAGCCTGGCGAACAGTTCGGCTGGCGCGAGCCCCTGATGCTCTTCGTCCA
GATCATCCTGATCGACAAGACCGGCTTCCATCCGAGTACGTGCTCGCTCGATGCGATGTTTCGCTTGGTG
GTCGAATGGGCAGGTAGCCGGATCAAGCGTATGCAGCCGCCGCATTGCATCAGCCATGATGGATACTTTC
TCGGCAGGAGCAAGGTGAGATGACAGGAGATCCTGCCCCGGCACTTCGCCCAATAGCAGCCAGTCCCTTC
CCGCTTCAGTGACAACGTCGAGCACAGCTGCGCAAGGAACGCCCGTCGTGGCCAGCCACGATAGCCGCGC
TGCCTCGTCTTGCAGTTCATTCAGGGCACCGGACAGGTCGGTCTTGACAAAAAGAACCGGGCGCCCCTGC
GCTGACAGCCGGAACACGGCGGCATCAGAGCAGCCGATTGTCTGTTGTGCCCAGTCATAGCCGAATAGCC
TCTCCACCCAAGCGGCCGGAGAACCTGCGTGCAATCCATCTTGTTCAATCATGCGAAACGATCCTCATCC
TGTCTCTTGATCGATCTTTGCAAAAGCCTAGGCCTCCAAAAAAGCCTCCTCACTACTTCTGGAATAGCTC
AGAGGCCGAGGCGGCCTCGGCCTCTGCATAAATAAAAAAAATTAGTCAGCCATGGGGCGGAGAATGGGCG
GAACTGGGCGGAGTTAGGGGCGGGATGGGCGGAGTTAGGGGCGGGACTATGGTTGCTGACTAATTGAGAT
GCATGCTTTGCATACTTCTGCCTGCTGGGGAGCCTGGGGACTTTCCACACCTGGTTGCTGACTAATTGAG
ATGCATGCTTTGCATACTTCTGCCTGCTGGGGAGCCTGGGGACTTTCCACACCCTAACTGACACACATTC
CACAGCTGGTTCTTTCCGCCTCAGGACTCTTCCTTTTTCAATATTATTGAAGCATTTATCAGGGTTATTG
TCTCATGAGCGGATACATATTTGAATGTATTTAGAAAAATAAACAAATAGGGGTTCCGCGCACATTTCCC
CGAAAAGTGCCACCTG
[124 nt withheld, positions 5267-5390]
C
[91 nt withheld, positions 5392-5482]
A
[49 nt withheld, positions 5484-5532]
CCTTTGACGTTGGAGTCCACGTTCTTT
[37 nt withheld, positions 5560-5596]
ACCCTATCTCGGTCTATTCTTTTGATTTATAAGGGATTTTGCCGATTTCGGCCTATTGGTTAAAAAATGA
GCTGATTTAACAAAAATTTAACGCGAATTTTAACAAAATATTAACGCTTACAATTTCCATTCGCCATTCA
GGCTGCGCAACTGTTGGGAAGGGCGATCGGTGCGGGCCTCTTCGCTATTACGCCAGCTGGCGAAAGGGGG
ATGTGCTGCAAGGCGATTAAGTTGGGTAACGCCAGGGTTTTCCCAGTCACGACGTTGTAAAACGACGGCC
AGTGCCAAGCTGATCTATACATTGAATCAATATTGGCAATTAGCCA
Features (pLannotate 1.2.2; 15 found; start..end, strand, type, name):
    118..497     +  enhancer       CMV enhancer: human cytomegalovirus immediate early enhancer
    499..698     +  promoter       CMV promoter: human cytomegalovirus (CMV) immediate early promoter
    727..745     +  promoter       T7 promoter: promoter for bacteriophage T7 RNA polymerase
    804..1844    +  CDS            NODAL: NODAL_HUMAN - Experimental evidence at protein level: Swiss-Prot protein existence level 1. Essential for mesoderm formation and axial patterning during embryonic development. From Homo sapiens (Human).
   1911..1935    +  CDS            3xFLAG (fragment): three tandem FLAG® epitope tags
   1981..2603    +  polyA_signal   hGH poly(A) signal: human growth hormone polyadenylation signal
   2752..3340    -  rep_origin     ori: high-copy-number ColE1/pMB1/pBR322/pUC origin of replication
   3562..3578    +  polyA_signal   bGH poly(A) signal (fragment): bovine growth hormone polyadenylation signal
   3669..3716    -  polyA_signal   HSV TK poly(A) signal: herpes simplex virus thymidine kinase polyadenylation signal (Cole and Stacy, 1985)
   3775..3927    -  CDS            ble (fragment): BLE_KLEPN - Experimental evidence at protein level: Swiss-Prot protein existence level 1. Binding protein with a strong affinity to the bleomycin family of antibiotics. Binds to CL990; an antimitotic-antibiotic compound. From Klebsiella pneumoniae.
   3948..4742    -  CDS            NeoR/KanR: aminoglycoside phosphotransferase from Tn5; aph(3')-II (or nptII); confers resistance to neomycin, kanamycin, and G418 (Geneticin®)
   4777..5134    -  promoter       SV40 promoter: SV40 enhancer and early promoter
   5136..5240    -  promoter       AmpR promoter: bla
   5267..5695    +  rep_origin     f1 ori (sequence partly withheld): f1 bacteriophage origin of replication; arrow indicates direction of (+) strand synthesis
   5726..5880    -  CDS            lacZα (fragment): LacZα fragment of β-galactosidase; lacZ fragment
