[The description below was written by a language model from this plasmid's Addgene catalogue record and pLannotate feature annotations shown in this document.]
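Description:
NODAL-MYC-DYK-N72A-N199A is a mammalian expression plasmid of 5,922 bp built on the pCMV6 backbone. It carries the human NODAL open reading frame with a C-terminal MYC-DYK (Myc plus FLAG-type) epitope tag. The coding sequence sits downstream of the human cytomegalovirus immediate-early enhancer and promoter and is followed by the human growth hormone polyadenylation signal, an arrangement that gives strong constitutive expression in transfected mammalian cells. A T7 promoter lies between the CMV promoter and the insert, where it serves as a sequencing primer site and could support in vitro transcription. The automated annotation picks up only a short FLAG-like fragment after the NODAL ORF. The Myc portion of the tag is not separately annotated but is stated in the catalogue entry.

The insert carries two substitutions, N72A and N199A, which according to the depositor remove both N-glycosylation sites in the NODAL pro-domain. The construct is therefore suited to comparing the glycosylation, processing, secretion or activity of unglycosylated NODAL with the wild-type protein, using the epitope tags for detection or pull-down.

A high-copy ColE1/pUC-type origin supports propagation in E. coli, and an f1 origin is also present. A single Tn5 NeoR/KanR gene is placed behind tandem bacterial (bla) and SV40 early promoters and ends in an HSV TK polyadenylation signal. It provides kanamycin selection in bacteria and G418 selection for stable mammalian lines. The small ble, lacZα and bGH poly(A) fragments appear to be backbone remnants. The depositor and repository sequence records have the same length and feature order and differ only in their start coordinate.
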