Addgene plasmid #115252: NODAL-MYC-DYK-N72A-N199A
Purpose: For mammalian expression of the human NODAL open reading frame (with two mutated N-glycosylation sites) with a C-terminal MYC-DYK tag
Depositing lab: Lynne Postovit. Depositing organization: University of Alberta. Publication: Genetically regulated human NODAL splice variants are differentially post-transcriptionally processed and functionally distinct. Findlay SD, Bilyk O, Lypka K, Waskiewicz AJ, Postovit L. (2018) bioRxiv 276170 10.1101/276170.
Backbone
  Vector backbone: pCMV6
  Backbone manufacturer: Origene
  Vector type: Mammalian Expression
  Selectable markers: Neomycin (select with G418)
Growth in bacteria
  Bacterial resistance: Kanamycin, 50 μg/mL
  Growth temperature: 37°C
  Growth strain: DH5alpha
  Copy number: Unknown
Gene/Insert
  Gene/Insert name: NODAL
  Species: H. sapiens (human)
  Mutation: N72A, N199A
  Entrez Gene: NODAL (a.k.a. HTX5)
  Promoter: CMV
  Tag / fusion protein: MYC-DYK (C terminal on insert)
  Cloning method: Restriction Enzyme; 5′ cloning site unknown (unknown if destroyed)
  Sequencing primers: 5′ T7; 3′ hGH-PA-R
Terms and licenses: Academic/Nonprofit Terms; Industry Terms: Not Available to Industry
Depositor comments: Both N-glycosylation sites in the NODAL pro-domain are mutated . Please visit https://www.biorxiv.org/content/early/2018/03/04/276170 for bioRxiv preprint.
How to cite: NODAL-MYC-DYK-N72A-N199A was a gift from Lynne Postovit (Addgene plasmid # 115252 ; http://n2t.net/addgene:115252 ; RRID:Addgene_115252)
